Addgene plasmid #152382: pGBW-m4134047
Purpose: Mammalian expression plasmid for SARS-CoV-2 3C-like proteinase
Depositing lab: Ginkgo Bioworks & Benjie Chen. Depositing organization: Ginkgo Bioworks.
Backbone
  Vector backbone: pTwist_CMV_Puro_6
  Backbone size w/o insert (bp): 6080
  Vector type: Mammalian Expression
  Selectable markers: Puromycin
Growth in bacteria
  Bacterial resistance: Ampicillin, 100 μg/mL
  Growth temperature: 37°C
  Growth strain: DH5alpha
  Copy number: High Copy
Gene/Insert
  Gene/Insert name: SARS-CoV-2 3C-like proteinase (alt name: nsp5)
  Species: Severe acute respiratory syndrome coronavirus 2
  Insert size (bp): 911
  Mutation: wt
  Entrez Gene: ORF1ab (a.k.a. GU280_gp01)
  Promoter: CMV
  Tag / fusion protein: Cleavable TEV;V5 (C terminal on backbone)
  Cloning method: Unknown
Resource information
  A portion of this plasmid was derived from a plasmid made by: GinkgoBioworks
Depositor comments: NCBI reference sequence: YP_009725301.1
How to cite: pGBW-m4134047 was a gift from Ginkgo Bioworks & Benjie Chen (Addgene plasmid # 152382 ; http://n2t.net/addgene:152382 ; RRID:Addgene_152382)
