[The description below was written by a language model from this plasmid's Addgene catalogue record and pLannotate feature annotations shown in this document.]
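Description:
pGBW-m4134047 is a mammalian expression plasmid built on the pTwist_CMV_Puro_6 backbone for producing the SARS-CoV-2 3C-like proteinase (nsp5, the main protease released from the ORF1ab polyprotein). It is propagated in E. coli through a high-copy ColE1/pUC-type origin with ampicillin selection from a full-length β-lactamase (AmpR) gene. A separate cassette for selecting transfected mammalian cells consists of the human ubiquitin C promoter driving puromycin N-acetyltransferase, followed by a synthetic poly(A) signal.

The wild-type insert of roughly 0.9 kb sits immediately downstream of the CMV enhancer and promoter elements, which span the numbering origin of the circular map. The automated annotation matches this coding region to a fragment of the SARS-CoV-2 replicase polyprotein 1a. The nsp10 functional text attached to that hit is generic database wording for the polyprotein entry, not a description of this insert, which the catalogue identifies as nsp5. According to the record, the backbone supplies a C-terminal V5 epitope tag preceded by a cleavable TEV protease site, which would allow detection or capture of the protein and later removal of the tag. These small elements are not called out individually in the feature table. An SV40 polyadenylation signal lies downstream of the insert, though it is annotated on the opposite strand.

The backbone also contains bacterial T7 and rrnG terminators, an additional synthetic poly(A) signal upstream of the CMV enhancer, and 5′ and 3′ β-globin insulator elements, which presumably help isolate the expression unit from neighbouring transcription. The plasmid suits transient or puromycin-selected expression of tagged nsp5 in mammalian cells, though the record does not specify particular applications.
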