Features (pLannotate 1.2.2; 19 found; start..end, strand, type, name):
      8..922     +  CDS            R1A_SARS2 (fragment): Experimental evidence at protein level: Swiss-Prot protein existence level 1. [Non-structural protein 10]: Plays a pivotal role in viral transcription by stimulating both nsp14 3'-5' exoribonuclease and nsp16 2'-O-methyltransferase activities. Therefore plays an essential role in viral mRNAs cap methylation. From Severe acute respiratory syndrome coronavirus 2 (2019-nCoV) (SARS-CoV-2).
   1035..1156    -  polyA_signal   SV40 poly(A) signal: SV40 polyadenylation signal
   1179..1248    -  CDS            large T antigen (fragment): large T antigen from SV40 (simian virus 40)
   1271..1317    +  terminator     T7 terminator: transcription terminator for bacteriophage T7 RNA polymerase
   1347..1483    +  terminator     rrnG terminator: transcription terminator from the E. coli ribosomal RNA rrnG operon (Albrechtsen et al., 1991)
   1528..1599    +  misc_feature   3' β-globin insulator: insulator downstream of the human β-globin locus (Farrell et al., 2002)
   1825..2413    -  rep_origin     ori: high-copy-number ColE1/pMB1/pBR322/pUC origin of replication
   2585..2649    -  CDS            bla(M) (fragment): β-lactamase lacking the signal sequence; bla(M); allows cytosolic expression of β-lactamase
   2913..4122    +  promoter       UbC promoter: human ubiquitin C promoter
   4126..4723    +  CDS            PuroR (fragment): puromycin N-acetyltransferase; pac from Streptomyces; confers resistance to puromycin
   4752..4800    +  polyA_signal   poly(A) signal: synthetic polyadenylation signal
   5066..5926    +  CDS            AmpR: β-lactamase; bla; confers resistance to ampicillin, carbenicillin, and related antibiotics
   5939..6075    +  terminator     rrnG terminator: transcription terminator from the E. coli ribosomal RNA rrnG operon (Albrechtsen et al., 1991)
   6220..6291    +  misc_feature   5' β-globin insulator: insulator upstream of the human β-globin locus (Farrell et al., 2002)
   6296..6342    -  terminator     T7 terminator: transcription terminator for bacteriophage T7 RNA polymerase
   6360..6408    -  polyA_signal   poly(A) signal: synthetic polyadenylation signal
   6489..6792    +  enhancer       CMV enhancer: human cytomegalovirus immediate early enhancer
   6865..6882    -  promoter       CMV promoter (fragment): human cytomegalovirus (CMV) immediate early promoter
   6945..6996    +  promoter       CMVd2 promoter: truncated human cytomegalovirus (CMV) immediate early promoter that yields moderately reduced expression relative to the full-length promoter
>Addgene plasmid #152382 | pGBW-m4134047 | depositor full sequence | sequence record 295394 | Full Sequence
CACCATGGGTTTTAGAAAAATGGCATTCCCATCTGGTAAAGTTGAGGGTTGTATGGTACAAGTAACTTGT
GGTACAACTACACTTAACGGTCTTTGGCTTGATGACGTAGTTTACTGTCCAAGACATGTGATCTGCACCT
CTGAAGACATGCTTAACCCTAATTATGAAGATTTACTCATTCGTAAGTCTAATCATAATTTCTTGGTACA
GGCTGGTAATGTTCAACTCAGGGTTATTGGACATTCTATGCAAAATTGTGTACTTAAGCTTAAGGTTGAT
ACAGCCAATCCTAAGACACCTAAGTATAAGTTTGTTCGCATTCAACCAGGACAGACTTTTTCAGTGTTAG
CTTGTTACAATGGTTCACCATCTGGTGTTTACCAATGTGCTATGAGGCCCAATTTCACTATTAAGGGTTC
ATTCCTTAATGGTTCATGTGGTAGTGTTGGTTTTAACATAGATTATGACTGTGTCTCTTTTTGTTACATG
CACCATATGGAATTACCAACTGGAGTTCATGCTGGCACAGACTTAGAAGGTAACTTTTATGGACCTTTTG
TTGACAGGCAAACAGCACAAGCAGCTGGTACGGACACAACTATTACAGTTAATGTTTTAGCTTGGTTGTA
CGCTGCTGTTATAAATGGAGACAGGTGGTTTCTCAATCGATTTACCACAACTCTTAATGACTTTAACCTT
GTGGCTATGAAGTACAATTATGAACCTCTAACACAAGACCATGTTGACATACTAGGACCTCTTTCTGCTC
AAACTGGAATTGCCGTTTTAGATATGTGTGCTTCATTAAAAGAATTACTGCAAAATGGTATGAATGGACG
TACCATATTGGGTAGTGCTTTATTAGAAGATGAATTTACACCTTTTGATGTTGTTAGACAATGCTCAGGT
GTTACTTTCGAAAACCTTTACTTTCAGTCGGGGAAACCTATACCCAATCCACTTCTCGGCTTAGATTCTA
CCTAAGCTAGCTTGACTGACTGAGATACAGCGTACCTTCAGCTCACAGACATGATAAGATACATTGATGA
GTTTGGACAAACCACAACTAGAATGCAGTGAAAAAAATGCTTTATTTGTGAAATTTGTGATGCTATTGCT
TTATTTGTAACCATTATAAGCTGCAATAAACAAGTTAACAACAACAATTGCATTCATTTTATGTTTCAGG
TTCAGGGGGAGGTGTGGGAGGTTTTTTAAAGCAAGTAAAACCTCTACAAATGTGGTATTGGCCCATCTCT
ATCGGTATCGTAGCATAACCCCTTGGGGCCTCTAAACGGGTCTTGAGGGGTTTTTTGTGCCCCTCGGGCC
GGATTGCTATCTACCGGCATTGGCGCAGAAAAAAATGCCTGATGCGACGCTGCGCGTCTTATACTCCCAC
ATATGCCAGATTCAGCAACGGATACGGCTTCCCCAACTTGCCCACTTCCATACGTGTCCTCCTTACCAGA
AATTTATCCTTAAGGTCGTCAGCTATCCTGCAGGCGATCTCTCGATTTCGATCAAGACATTCCTTTAATG
GTCTTTTCTGGACACCACTAGGGGTCAGAAGTAGTTCATCAAACTTTCTTCCCTCCCTAATCTCATTGGT
TACCTTGGGCTATCGAAACTTAATTAACCAGTCAAGTCAGCTACTTGGCGAGATCGACTTGTCTGGGTTT
CGACTACGCTCAGAATTGCGTCAGTCAAGTTCGATCTGGTCCTTGCTATTGCACCCGTTCTCCGATTACG
AGTTTCATTTAAATCATGTGAGCAAAAGGCCAGCAAAAGGCCAGGAACCGTAAAAAGGCCGCGTTGCTGG
CGTTTTTCCATAGGCTCCGCCCCCCTGACGAGCATCACAAAAATCGACGCTCAAGTCAGAGGTGGCGAAA
CCCGACAGGACTATAAAGATACCAGGCGTTTCCCCCTGGAAGCTCCCTCGTGCGCTCTCCTGTTCCGACC
CTGCCGCTTACCGGATACCTGTCCGCCTTTCTCCCTTCGGGAAGCGTGGCGCTTTCTCATAGCTCACGCT
GTAGGTATCTCAGTTCGGTGTAGGTCGTTCGCTCCAAGCTGGGCTGTGTGCACGAACCCCCCGTTCAGCC
CGACCGCTGCGCCTTATCCGGTAACTATCGTCTTGAGTCCAACCCGGTAAGACACGACTTATCGCCACTG
GCAGCAGCCACTGGTAACAGGATTAGCAGAGCGAGGTATGTAGGCGGTGCTACAGAGTTCTTGAAGTGGT
GGCCTAACTACGGCTACACTAGAAGAACAGTATTTGGTATCTGCGCTCTGCTGAAGCCAGTTACCTTCGG
AAAAAGAGTTGGTAGCTCTTGATCCGGCAAACAAACCACCGCTGGTAGCGGTGGTTTTTTTGTTTGCAAG
CAGCAGATTACGCGCAGAAAAAAAGGATCTCAAGAAGATCCTTTGATCTTTTCTACGGGGTCTGACGCTC
AGTGGAACGAAAACTCACGTTAAGGGATTTTGGTCATGAGATTATCAAAAAGGATCTTCACCTAGATCCT
TTTAAATTAAAAATGAAGTTTTAAATCAATCTAAAGTATATATGAGTAAACTTGGTCTGACAGTTACCAA
TGCTTAATCAGTGAGGCACCTATCTCAGCGATCTGTCTATTTCGTTCATCCATAGTTGCATTTAAATTTC
CGAACTCTCCAAGGCCCTCGTCGGAAAATCTTCAAACCTTTCGTCCGATCCATCTTGCAGGCTACCTCTC
GAACGAACTATCGCAAGTCTCTTGGCCGGCCTTGCGCCTTGGCTATTGCTTGGCAGCGCCTATCGCCAGG
TATTACTCCAATCCCGAATATCCGAGATCGGGATCACCCGAGAGAAGTTCAACCTACATCCTCAATCCCG
ATCTATCCGAGATCCGAGGAATATCGAAATCGGGGCGCGCCTGGCCTCCGCGCCGGGTTTTGGCGCCTCC
CGCGGGCGCCCCCCTCGTCACGGCGAGCGCTGCCACGTCAGACGAAGGGCGCAGGAGCGTCCTGATCCTT
CCGCCCGGACGCTCAGGACAGCGGCCCGCTGCTCATAAGACTCGGCCTTAGAACCCCAGTATCAGCAGAA
GGACATTTTAGGACGGGACTTGGGTGACTCTAGGGCACTGGTTTTCTTTCCAGAGAGCGGAACAGGCGAG
GAAAAGTAGTCCCTTCTCGGCGATTCTGCGGAGGGATCTCCGTGGGGCGGTGAACGCCGATGATTATATA
AGGACGCGCCGGGTGTGGCACAGCTAGTTCCGTCGCAGCCGGGATTTGGGTCGCGGTTCTTGTTTGTGGA
TCGCTGTGATCGTCACTTGGTGAGTAGCGGGCTGCTGGGCTGGCCGGGGCTTTCGTGGCCGCCGGGCCGC
TCGGTGGGACGGAAGCGTGTGGAGAGACCGCCAAGGGCTGTAGTCTGGGTCCGCGAGCAAGGTTGCCCTG
AACTGGGGGTTGGGGGGAGCGCAGCAAAATGGCGGCTGTTCCCGAGTCTTGAATGGAAGACGCTTGTGAG
GCGGGCTGTGAGGTCGTTGAAACAAGGTGGGGGGCATGGTGGGCGGCAAGAACCCAAGGTCTTGAGCCCT
TCGCTAATGCGGGAAAGCTCTTATTCGGGTGAGATGGGCTGGGCACCATCTGGGGACCCTGACGTGAAGT
TTGTCACTGACTGGAGAACTCGGTTTGTCGTCTGTTGCGGGGGCGGCAGTTATGGCGGTGCCGTTGGGCA
GTGCACCCGTACCTTTGGGAGCGCGCGCCCTCGTCGTGTCGTGACGTCACCCGTTCTGTTGGCTTATAAT
GCAGGGTGGGGCCACCTGCCGGTAGGTGTGCGGTAGGCTTTTCTCCGTCGCAGGACGCAGGGTTCGGGCC
TAGGGTAGGCTCTCCTGAATCGACAGGCGCCGGACCTCTGGTGAGGGGAGGGATAAGTGAGGCGTCAGTT
TCTTTGGTCGGTTTTATGTACCTATCTTCTTAAGTAGCTGAAGCTCCGGTTTTGAACTATGCGCTCGGGG
TTGGCGAGTGTGTTTTGTGAAGTTTTTTAGGCACCTTTTGAAATGTAATCATTTGGGTCAATATGTAATT
TTCAGTGTTAGACTTGTAAATTGTCCGCTAAATTCTGGCCGTTTTTGGCTTTTTTGTTAGACAACATGAC
CGAGTACAAGCCCACGGTGCGCCTCGCCACCCGCGACGACGTCCCCAGGGCCGTACGCACCCTCGCCGCC
GCGTTCGCCGACTACCCCGCCACGCGCCACACCGTCGATCCGGACCGCCACATCGAGCGGGTCACCGAGC
TGCAAGAACTCTTCCTCACGCGCGTCGGGCTCGACATCGGCAAGGTGTGGGTCGCGGACGACGGCGCCGC
GGTGGCGGTCTGGACCACGCCGGAGAGCGTCGAAGCGGGGGCGGTGTTCGCCGAGATCGGCCCGCGCATG
GCCGAGTTGAGCGGTTCCCGGCTGGCCGCGCAGCAACAGATGGAGGGCCTCCTGGCGCCGCACCGGCCCA
AGGAGCCCGCGTGGTTCCTGGCCACCGTCGGCGTCTCGCCCGACCACCAGGGCAAGGGTCTGGGCAGCGC
CGTCGTGCTCCCCGGAGTGGAGGCCGCCGAGCGCGCCGGGGTGCCCGCCTTCCTGGAGACCTCCGCGCCC
CGCAACCTCCCCTTCTACGAGCGGCTCGGCTTCACCGTCACCGCCGACGTCGAGGTGCCCGAAGGACCGC
GCACCTGGTGCATGACCCGCAAGCCCGGTGCCTAGGCTAGTATGTAAGCCTAGTCTTAGATAATAAAATC
GCTATCCATCGAAGATGGATGTGTGTTGGTTTTTTGTGTGTGTAACGCTAGGCGCGCCTGGTGTACCGAG
AACGATCCTCTCAGTGCGAGTCTCGACGATCCATATCGTTGCTTGGCAGTCAGCCAGTCGGAATCCAGCT
TGGGACCCAGGAAGTCCAATCGTCAGATATTGTACTCAAGCCTGGTCACGGCAGCGTACCGATCTGTTTA
AACCTAGATATTGATAGTCTGATCGGTCAACGTATAATCGAGTCCTAGCTTTTGCAAACATCTATCAAGA
GACAGGATCAGCAGGAGGCTTTCGCATGAGTATTCAACATTTCCGTGTCGCCCTTATTCCCTTTTTTGCG
GCATTTTGCCTTCCTGTTTTTGCTCACCCAGAAACGCTGGTGAAAGTAAAAGATGCTGAAGATCAGTTGG
GTGCGCGAGTGGGTTACATCGAACTGGATCTCAACAGCGGTAAGATCCTTGAGAGTTTTCGCCCCGAAGA
ACGCTTTCCAATGATGAGCACTTTTAAAGTTCTGCTATGTGGCGCGGTATTATCCCGTATTGACGCCGGG
CAAGAGCAACTCGGTCGCCGCATACACTATTCTCAGAATGACTTGGTTGAGTATTCACCAGTCACAGAAA
AGCATCTTACGGATGGCATGACAGTAAGAGAATTATGCAGTGCTGCCATAACCATGAGTGATAACACTGC
GGCCAACTTACTTCTGACAACGATTGGAGGACCGAAGGAGCTAACCGCTTTTTTGCACAACATGGGGGAT
CATGTAACTCGCCTTGATCGTTGGGAACCGGAGCTGAATGAAGCCATACCAAACGACGAGCGTGACACCA
CGATGCCTGTAGCAATGGCAACAACCTTGCGTAAACTATTAACTGGCGAACTACTTACTCTAGCTTCCCG
GCAACAGTTGATAGACTGGATGGAGGCGGATAAAGTTGCAGGACCACTTCTGCGCTCGGCCCTTCCGGCT
GGCTGGTTTATTGCTGATAAATCTGGAGCCGGTGAGCGTGGGTCTCGCGGTATCATTGCAGCACTGGGGC
CAGATGGTAAGCCCTCCCGTATCGTAGTTATCTACACGACGGGGAGTCAGGCAACTATGGATGAACGAAA
TAGACAGATCGCTGAGATAGGTGCCTCACTGATTAAGCATTGGTAACCGATTCTAGGTGCATTGGCGCAG
AAAAAAATGCCTGATGCGACGCTGCGCGTCTTATACTCCCACATATGCCAGATTCAGCAACGGATACGGC
TTCCCCAACTTGCCCACTTCCATACGTGTCCTCCTTACCAGAAATTTATCCTTAAGATCGTTTAAACTCG
ACTCTGGCTCTATCGAATCTCCGTCGTTTCGAGCTTACGCGAACAGCCGTGGCGCTCATTTGCTCGTCGG
GCATCGAATCTCGTCAGCTATCGTCAGCTTACCTTTTTGGCAGCGATCGCGGCTCCCGACATCTTGGACC
ATTAGCTCCACAGGTATCTTCTTCCCTCTAGTGGTCATAACAGCAGCTTCAGCTACCTCTCAATTCAAAA
AACCCCTCAAGACCCGTTTAGAGGCCCCAAGGGGTTATGCTATCAATCGTTGCGTTACACACACAAAAAA
CCAACACACATCCATCTTCGATGGATAGCGATTTTATTATCTAACTGCTGATCGAGTGTAGCCAGATCTA
GTAATCAATTACGGGGTCATTAGTTCATAGCCCATATATGGAGTTCCGCGTTACATAACTTACGGTAAAT
GGCCCGCCTGGCTGACCGCCCAACGACCCCCGCCCATTGACGTCAATAATGACGTATGTTCCCATAGTAA
CGCCAATAGGGACTTTCCATTGACGTCAATGGGTGGAGTATTTACGGTAAACTGCCCACTTGGCAGTACA
TCAAGTGTATCATATGCCAAGTACGCCCCCTATTGACGTCAATGACGGTAAATGGCCCGCCTGGCATTAT
GCCCAGTACATGACCTTATGGGACTTTCCTACTTGGCAGTACATCTACGTATTAGTCATCGCTATTACCA
TGCTGATGCGGTTTTGGCAGTACATCAATGGGCGTGGATAGCGGTTTGACTCACGGGGATTTCCAAGTCT
CCACCCCATTGACGTCAATGGGAGTTTGTTTTGGCACCAAAATCAACGGGACTTTCCAAAATGTCGTAAC
AACTCCGCCCCATTGACGCAAATGGGCGGTAGGCGTGTACGGTGGGAGGTCTATATAAGCAGAGCTGGTT
TAGTGAACCGTCAGATCAGATCTTTGTCGATCCTACCATCCACTCGACACACCCGCCAGCGGCCGC
